>Addgene plasmid #110353 | pBABE.puro/TO/Flag/mKO2 | addgene full sequence | sequence record 254685 | Addgene NGS Result
CTGAATATGGGCCAAACAGGATATCTGTGGTAAGCAGTTCCTGCCCCGGCTCAGGGCCAAGAACAGATGG
AACAGCTGAATATGGGCCAAACAGGATATCTGTGGTAAGCAGTTCCTGCCCCGGCTCAGGGCCAAGAACA
GATGGTCCCCAGATGCGGTCCAGCCCTCAGCAGTTTCTAGAGAACCATCAGATGTTTCCAGGGTGCCCCA
AGGACCTGAAATGACCCTGTGCCTTATTTGAACTAACCAATCAGTTCGCTTCTCGCTTCTGTTCGCGCGC
TTCTGCTCCCCGAGCTCAATAAAAGAGCCCACAACCCCTCACTCGGGGCGCCAGTCCTCCGATTGACTGA
GTCGCCCGGGTACCCGTGTATCCAATAAACCCTCTTGCAGTTGCATCCGACTTGTGGTCTCGCTGTTCCT
TGGGAGGGTCTCCTCTGAGTGATTGACTACCCGTCAGCGGGGGTCTTTCATTTGGGGGCTCGTCCGGGAT
CGGGAGACCCCTGCCCAGGGACCACCGACCCACCACCGGGAGGCAAGCTGGCCAGCAACTTATCTGTGTC
TGTCCGATTGTCTAGTGTCTATGACTGATTTTATGCGCCTGCGTCGGTACTAGTTAGCTAACTAGCTCTG
TATCTGGCGGACCCGTGGTGGAACTGACGAGTTCTGAACACCCGGCCGCAACCCTGGGAGACGTCCCAGG
GACTTTGGGGGCCGTTTTTGTGGCCCGACCTGAGGAAGGGAGTCGATGTGGAATCCGACCCCGTCAGGAT
ATGTGGTTCTGGTAGGAGACGAGAACCTAAAACAGTTCCCGCCTCCGTCTGAATTTTTGCTTTCGGTTTG
GAACCGAAGCCGCGCGTCTTGTCTGCTGCAGCGCTGCAGCATCGTTCTGTGTTGTCTCTGTCTGACTGTG
TTTCTGTATTTGTCTGAAAATTAGGGCCAGACTGTTACCACTCCCTTAAGTTTGACCTTAGGTCACTGGA
AAGATGTCGAGCGGATCGCTCACAACCAGTCGGTAGATGTCAAGAAGAGACGTTGGGTTACCTTCTGCTC
TGCAGAATGGCCAACCTTTAACGTCGGATGGCCGCGAGACGGCACCTTTAACCGAGACCTCATCACCCAG
GTTAAGATCAAGGTCTTTTCACCTGGCCCGCATGGACACCCAGACCAGGTCCCCTACATCGTGACCTGGG
AAGCCTTGGCTTTTGACCCCCCTCCCTGGGTCAAGCCCTTTGTACACCCTAAGCCTCCGCCTCCTCTTCC
TCCATCCGCCCCGTCTCTCCCCCTTGAACCTCCTCGTTCGACCCCGCCTCGATCCTCCCTTTATCCAGCC
CTCACTCCTTCTCTAGGCGCCGGCCGGATCTCCCTATCAGTGATAGAGATCGTCGACGAGCTCGTTTAGT
GAACCGTCAGATCGCCTGGAGACGCCATCCACGCTGTTTTGACCTCCATAGAAGACACCGGGACCGATCC
AGCCTCCGGACTCTAGCGTTTAAACTTAAGCTGCCACCATGGACTACAAGGACGACGATGACAAGAAGAA
GCTTATGGTGAGCGTGATCAAGCCCGAGATGAAGATGAGGTACTACATGGACGGCTCCGTCAATGGGCAT
GAGTTCACAATCGAGGGTGAGGGCACAGGCAGACCTTACGAGGGACATCAGGAGATGACACTGCGCGTCA
CAATGGCCGAGGGCGGGCCAATGCCTTTCGCCTTCGACCTGGTGTCCCACGTGTTCTGTTACGGCCACAG
AGTTTTTACCAAGTACCCAGAAGAGATCCCAGACTATTTCAAGCAGGCCTTTCCTGAGGGCCTGTCCTGG
GAGAGGTCCCTGGAGTTCGAGGACGGCGGCTCCGCCTCCGTGAGCGCCCACATCAGCCTGAGGGGCAACA
CCTTCTACCACAAGTCCAAGTTCACCGGCGTGAACTTCCCCGCCGACGGCCCCATCATGCAGAACCAGAG
CGTGGACTGGGAGCCCTCCACCGAGAAGATCACCGCCAGCGACGGCGTGCTGAAGGGCGACGTGACCATG
TACCTGAAGCTGGAGGGCGGCGGCAACCACAAGTGCCAGATGAAGACCACCTACAAGGCCGCCAAGGAGA
TCCTGGAGATGCCCGGCGACCACTACATCGGCCACAGGCTGGTGAGGAAGACCGAGGGCAACATCACCGA
GCAGGTGGAGGACGCCGTGGCCCACTCCGGTGGCGGAGGCTCGGGCGGAGGTGGGTCGGGTACCGAGCTC
GGATCCGAATTCCTGCAGTCTAGAGCGGCCGCTCGACCCTGTGGAATGTGTGTCAGTTAGGGTGTGGAAA
GTCCCCAGGCTCCCCAGCAGGCAGAAGTATGCAAAGCATGCATCTCAATTAGTCAGCAACCAGGTGTGGA
AAGTCCCCAGGCTCCCCAGCAGGCAGAAGTATGCAAAGCATGCATCTCAATTAGTCAGCAACCATAGTCC
CGCCCCTAACTCCGCCCATCCCGCCCCTAACTCCGCCCAGTTCCGCCCATTCTCCGCCCCATGGCTGACT
AATTTTTTTTATTTATGCAGAGGCCGAGGCCGCCTCGGCCTCTGAGCTATTCCAGAAGTAGTGAGGAGGC
TTTTTTGGAGGCCTAGGCTTTTGCAAAAAGCTTACCATGACCGAGTACAAGCCCACGGTGCGCCTCGCCA
CCCGCGACGACGTCCCCAGGGCCGTACGCACCCTCGCCGCCGCGTTCGCCGACTACCCCGCCACGCGCCA
CACCGTCGATCCGGACCGCCACATCGAGCGGGTCACCGAGCTGCAAGAACTCTTCCTCACGCGCGTCGGG
CTCGACATCGGCAAGGTGTGGGTCGCGGACGACGGCGCCGCGGTGGCGGTCTGGACCACGCCGGAGAGCG
TCGAAGCGGGGGCGGTGTTCGCCGAGATCGGCCCGCGCATGGCCGAGTTGAGCGGTTCCCGGCTGGCCGC
GCAGCAACAGATGGAAGGCCTCCTGGCGCCGCACCGGCCCAAGGAGCCCGCGTGGTTCCTGGCCACCGTC
GGCGTCTCGCCCGACCACCAGGGCAAGGGTCTGGGCAGCGCCGTCGTGCTCCCCGGAGTGGAGGCGGCCG
AGCGCGCCGGGGTGCCCGCCTTCCTGGAGACCTCCGCGCCCCGCAACCTCCCCTTCTACGAGCGGCTCGG
CTTCACCGTCACCGCCGACGTCGAGGTGCCCGAAGGACCGCGCACCTGGTGCATGACCCGCAAGCCCGGT
GCCTGACGCCCGCCCCACGACCCGCAGCGCCCGACCGAAAGGAGCGCACGACCCCATGCATCGATAAAAT
AAAAGATTTTATTTAGTCTCCAGAAAAAGGGGGGAATGAAAGACCCCACCTGTAGGTTTGGCAAGCTAGC
TTAAGTAACGCCATTTTGCAAGGCATGGAAAAATACATAACTGAGAATAGAGAAGTTCAGATCAAGGTCA
GGAACAGATGGAACAGCTGAATATGGGCCAAACAGGATATCTGTGGTAAGCAGTTCCTGCCCCGGCTCAG
GGCCAAGAACAGATGGAACAGCTGAATATGGGCCAAACAGGATATCTGTGGTAAGCAGTTCCTGCCCCGG
CTCAGGGCCAAGAACAGATGGTCCCCAGATGCGGTCCAGCCCTCAGCAGTTTCTAGAGAACCATCAGATG
TTTCCAGGGTGCCCCAAGGACCTGAAATGACCCTGTGCCTTATTTGAACTAACCAATCAGTTCGCTTCTC
GCTTCTGTTCGCGCGCTTCTGCTCCCCGAGCTCAATAAAAGAGCCCACAACCCCTCACTCGGGGCGCCAG
TCCTCCGATTGACTGAGTCGCCCGGGTACCCGTGTATCCAATAAACCCTCTTGCAGTTGCATCCGACTTG
TGGTCTCGCTGTTCCTTGGGAGGGTCTCCTCTGAGTGATTGACTACCCGTCAGCGGGGGTCTTTCACATG
CAGCATGTATCAAAATTAATTTGGTTTTTTTTCTTAAGTATTTACATTAAATGGCCATAGTTGCATTAAT
GAATCGGCCAACGCGCGGGGAGAGGCGGTTTGCGTATTGGGCGCTCTTCCGCTTCCTCGCTCACTGACTC
GCTGCGCTCGGTCGTTCGGCTGCGGCGAGCGGTATCAGCTCACTCAAAGGCGGTAATACGGTTATCCACA
GAATCAGGGGATAACGCAGGAAAGAACATGTGAGCAAAAGGCCAGCAAAAGGCCAGGAACCGTAAAAAGG
CCGCGTTGCTGGCGTTTTTCCATAGGCTCCGCCCCCCTGACGAGCATCACAAAAATCGACGCTCAAGTCA
GAGGTGGCGAAACCCGACAGGACTATAAAGATACCAGGCGTTTCCCCCTGGAAGCTCCCTCGTGCGCTCT
CCTGTTCCGACCCTGCCGCTTACCGGATACCTGTCCGCCTTTCTCCCTTCGGGAAGCGTGGCGCTTTCTC
ATAGCTCACGCTGTAGGTATCTCAGTTCGGTGTAGGTCGTTCGCTCCAAGCTGGGCTGTGTGCACGAACC
CCCCGTTCAGCCCGACCGCTGCGCCTTATCCGGTAACTATCGTCTTGAGTCCAACCCGGTAAGACACGAC
TTATCGCCACTGGCAGCAGCCACTGGTAACAGGATTAGCAGAGCGAGGTATGTAGGCGGTGCTACAGAGT
TCTTGAAGTGGTGGCCTAACTACGGCTACACTAGAAGAACAGTATTTGGTATCTGCGCTCTGCTGAAGCC
AGTTACCTTCGGAAAAAGAGTTGGTAGCTCTTGATCCGGCAAACAAACCACCGCTGGTAGCGGTGGTTTT
TTTGTTTGCAAGCAGCAGATTACGCGCAGAAAAAAAGGATCTCAAGAAGATCCTTTGATCTTTTCTACGG
GGTCTGACGCTCAGTGGAACGAAAACTCACGTTAAGGGATTTTGGTCATGAGATTATCAAAAAGGATCTT
CACCTAGATCCTTTTGCGGCCGCAAATCAATCTAAAGTATATATGAGTAAACTTGGTCTGACAGTTACCA
ATGCTTAATCAGTGAGGCACCTATCTCAGCGATCTGTCTATTTCGTTCATCCATAGTTGCCTGACTCCCC
GTCGTGTAGATAACTACGATACGGGAGGGCTTACCATCTGGCCCCAGTGCTGCAATGATACCGCGAGACC
CACGCTCACCGGCTCCAGATTTATCAGCAATAAACCAGCCAGCCGGAAGGGCCGAGCGCAGAAGTGGTCC
TGCAACTTTATCCGCCTCCATCCAGTCTATTAATTGTTGCCGGGAAGCTAGAGTAAGTAGTTCGCCAGTT
AATAGTTTGCGCAACGTTGTTGCCATTGCTACAGGCATCGTGGTGTCACGCTCGTCGTTTGGTATGGCTT
CATTCAGCTCCGGTTCCCAACGATCAAGGCGAGTTACATGATCCCCCATGTTGTGCAAAAAAGCGGTTAG
CTCCTTCGGTCCTCCGATCGTTGTCAGAAGTAAGTTGGCCGCAGTGTTATCACTCATGGTTATGGCAGCA
CTGCATAATTCTCTTACTGTCATGCCATCCGTAAGATGCTTTTCTGTGACTGGTGAGTACTCAACCAAGT
CATTCTGAGAATAGTGTATGCGGCGACCGAGTTGCTCTTGCCCGGCGTCAATACGGGATAATACCGCGCC
ACATAGCAGAACTTTAAAAGTGCTCATCATTGGAAAACGTTCTTCGGGGCGAAAACTCTCAAGGATCTTA
CCGCTGTTGAGATCCAGTTCGATGTAACCCACTCGTGCACCCAACTGATCTTCAGCATCTTTTACTTTCA
CCAGCGTTTCTGGGTGAGCAAAAACAGGAAGGCAAAATGCCGCAAAAAAGGGAATAAGGGCGACACGGAA
ATGTTGAATACTCATACTCTTCCTTTTTCAATATTATTGAAGCATTTATCAGGGTTATTGTCTCATGAGC
GGATACATATTTGAATGTATTTAGAAAAATAAACAAATAGGGGTTCCGCGCACATTTCCCCGAAAAGTGC
CACCTGCAGC
Features (pLannotate 1.2.2; 15 found; start..end, strand, type, name):
      1..470     +  LTR            LTR: long terminal repeat from Moloney murine leukemia virus
    594..868     +  misc_feature   MESV Ψ (fragment): packaging signal of murine embryonic stem cell virus
    935..1351    +  CDS            gag (truncated): truncated Moloney murine leukemia virus (MMLV) gag gene lacking the start codon
   1361..1380    +  promoter       PLtetO-1 promoter (fragment): modified phage lambda PL promoter with tet operator sites (Lutz and Bujard, 1997)
   1388..1421    +  promoter       TRE3GV promoter (fragment): 3rd-generation Tet-responsive promoter that can be activated by binding of Tet-On® 3G, optimized for retroviral and lentiviral vectors
   1515..1535    +  CDS            FLAG (fragment): FLAG® epitope tag, followed by an enterokinase cleavage site
   1545..2198    +  CDS            mKO2: mKO2 is a basic (constitutively fluorescent) orange fluorescent protein published in 2008, derived from Verrillofungia concinna. It has moderate acid sensitivity.
   2288..2617    +  promoter       SV40 promoter: SV40 enhancer and early promoter
   2627..3226    +  CDS            PuroR: puromycin N-acetyltransferase; pac from Streptomyces alboniger; confers resistance to puromycin
   3325..3446    +  LTR            3' LTR (ΔU3) (fragment): self-inactivating 3' long terminal repeat (LTR) from Moloney murine leukemia virus
   3447..3916    +  LTR            LTR: long terminal repeat from Moloney murine leukemia virus
   3982..4034    -  CDS            lacI (fragment): lac repressor; lacI; The lac repressor binds to the lac operator to inhibit transcription in E. coli. This inhibition can be relieved by adding lactose or isopropyl-β-D-thiogalactopyranoside (IPTG).
   4217..4805    -  rep_origin     ori: high-copy-number ColE1/pMB1/pBR322/pUC origin of replication
   4965..5825    -  CDS            AmpR: β-lactamase; bla; confers resistance to ampicillin, carbenicillin, and related antibiotics
   5826..5930    -  promoter       AmpR promoter: bla
