[The description below was written by a language model from this plasmid's Addgene catalogue record and pLannotate feature annotations shown in this document.]
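Description:
pBABE.puro/TO/Flag/mKO2 is a Moloney murine leukemia virus-based retroviral expression vector built on the pBABE-puro backbone and designed for doxycycline-inducible expression of FLAG-tagged mKO2 in mammalian cells. It is propagated in E. coli through a high-copy ColE1/pUC-type origin with ampicillin selection (AmpR under its own bla promoter). The proviral region is bounded by MMLV long terminal repeats and includes a Ψ packaging signal together with a truncated gag segment lacking its start codon. These elements allow the transcript to be packaged into virions when gag-pol and envelope functions are supplied in trans. The depositor comments point to separate packaging and VSV-G envelope plasmids for this purpose.

The payload was transferred as a restriction fragment from a pcDNA5/FRT/TO-derived plasmid into the BamHI and SalI sites of pBABE-puro, both of which were destroyed in cloning. It carries a single tet operator ("1xTO") element, an N-terminal FLAG epitope and the coding sequence of monomeric Kusabira Orange 2, an orange fluorescent protein. The annotation detects only short tet-operator-containing fragments upstream of the FLAG-mKO2 reading frame, and no complete internal promoter is annotated there. The catalogue lists the promoter as "gag", so transcription presumably comes from the 5' LTR region, with the operator providing tetracycline control; this design normally relies on a Tet repressor in the target cells, although the record does not specify one. Downstream, an SV40 enhancer/early promoter drives puromycin N-acetyltransferase for selection of transduced cells. The sequenced record is slightly shorter than the listed total size. The construct suits use as an inducible fluorescent reporter or as a control alongside related FLAG-tagged vectors.
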