Addgene plasmid #110353: pBABE.puro/TO/Flag/mKO2
Purpose: Doxycycline inducible mammalian retroviral expression of mKO2 with FLAG tag
Depositing lab: Sandra Martha Gomes Dias. Depositing organization: Centro Nacional de Pesquisa em Energia e Materiais (CNPEM).
Backbone
  Vector backbone: pBABE-puro
  Backbone manufacturer: Plasmid #1764
  Backbone size w/o insert (bp): 5177
  Total vector size (bp): 6051
  Modifications to backbone: Sequence obtained from pcDNA5/FRT/TO/Flag-mKO2 (Addgene #110371) using BglII-XhoI enzymes, containing 1xTO/Flag and mKO2
  Vector type: Mammalian Expression, Retroviral
  Selectable markers: Puromycin
Growth in bacteria
  Bacterial resistance: Ampicillin, 100 μg/mL
  Growth temperature: 37°C
  Growth strain: NEB Stable
  Copy number: High Copy
Gene/Insert
  Gene/Insert name: monomeric Kusabira Orange 2 (alt name: mKO2)
  Species: Synthetic
  Insert size (bp): 651
  Promoter: gag
  Tag / fusion protein: FLAG (N terminal on insert)
  Cloning method: Restriction Enzyme; 5′ cloning site BamHI (destroyed during cloning); 3′ cloning site SalI (destroyed during cloning)
  Sequencing primers: 5′ pBABE 5' 5'-CTTTATCCAGCCCTCAC-3'
Terms and licenses: Academic/Nonprofit Terms; Industry Terms: Not Available to Industry
Depositor comments: Weinberg Lab recommends using pUMVC (Addgene #8449) and VSV-G (#8454) for packaging.
How to cite: pBABE.puro/TO/Flag/mKO2 was a gift from Sandra Martha Gomes Dias (Addgene plasmid # 110353 ; http://n2t.net/addgene:110353 ; RRID:Addgene_110353)
